>Addgene plasmid #179136 | pCAG-hPPP3R1 | addgene full sequence | sequence record 352789 | Addgene NGS Result
GAGCTCATCGATACTCGACATTGATTATTGACTAGTTATTAATAGTAATCAATTACGGGGTCATTAGTTC
ATAGCCCATATATGGAGTTCCGCGTTACATAACTTACGGTAAATGGCCCGCCTGGCTGACCGCCCAACGA
CCCCCGCCCATTGACGTCAATAATGACGTATGTTCCCATAGTAACGCCAATAGGGACTTTCCATTGACGT
CAATGGGTGGAGTATTTACGGTAAACTGCCCACTTGGCAGTACATCAAGTGTATCATATGCCAAGTACGC
CCCCTATTGACGTCAATGACGGTAAATGGCCCGCCTGGCATTATGCCCAGTACATGACCTTATGGGACTT
TCCTACTTGGCAGTACATCTACGTATTAGTCATCGCTATTACCATGGTCGAGGTGAGCCCCACGTTCTGC
TTCACTCTCCCCATCTCCCCCCCCTCCCCACCCCCAATTTTGTATTTATTTATTTTTTAATTATTTTGTG
CAGCGATGGGGGCGGGGGGGGGGGGGGNNSGCGCGCCRGGSGGGGGGGGGGGGGGSGGGGGGGGGGGSGG
GGSGRGGSGGRGAGGKGSGGCGGCAGCCAATCAGAGCGGCGCGCTCCGAAAGTTTCCTTTTATGGCGAGG
CGGCGGCGGCGGCGGCCCTATAAAAAGCGAAGCGCGCGGCGGGCGGGAGTCGCTGCGCGCTGCCTTCGCC
CCGTGCCCCGCTCCGCCGCCGCCTCGCGCCGCCCGCCCCGGCTCTGACTGACCGCGTTACTCCCACAGGT
GAGCGGGCGGGACGGCCCTTCTCCTCCGGGCTGTAATTAGCGCTTGGTTTAATGACGGCTTGTTTCTTTT
CTGTGGCTGCGTGAAAGCCTTGAGGGGCTCCGGGAGGGCCCTTTGTGCGGGGGGAGCGGCTCGGGGGGTG
CGTGCGTGTGTGTGTGCGTGGGGAGCGCCGCGTGCGGCTCCGCGCTGCCCGGCGGCTGTGAGCGCTGCGG
GCGCGGCGCGGGGCTTTGTGCGCTCCGCAGTGTGCGCGAGGGGAGCGCGGCCGGGGGCGGTGCCCCGCGG
TGCGGGGGGGGCTGCGAGGGGAACAAAGGCTGCGTGCGGGGTGTGTGCGTGGGGGGGTGAGCAGGGGGTG
TGGGCGCGTCGGTCGGGCTGCAACCCCCCCTGCACCCCCCTCCCCGAGTTGCTGAGCACGGCCCGGCTTC
GGGTGCGGGGCTCCGTACGGGGCGTGGCGCGGGGCTCGCCGTGCCGGGCGGGGGGTGGCGGCAGGTGGGG
GTGCCGGGCGGGGCGGGGCCGCCTCGGGCCGGGGAGGGCTCGGGGGAGGGGCGCGGCGGCCCCCGGAGCG
CCGGCGGCTGTCGAGGCGCGGCGAGCCGCAGCCATTGCCTTTTATGGTAATCGTGCGAGAGGGCGCAGGG
ACTTCCTTTGTCCCAAATCTGTGCGGAGCCGAAATCTGGGAGGCGCCGCCGCACCCCCTCTAGCGGGCGC
GGGGCGAAGCGGTGCGGCGCCGGCAGGAAGGAAATGGGCGGGGAGGGCCTTCGTGCGTCGCCGCGCCGCC
GTCCCCTTCTCCCTCTCCAGCCTCGGGGCTGTCCGCGGGGGGACGGCTGCCTTCGGGGGGGACGGGGCAG
GGCGGGGTTCGGCTTCTGGCGTGTGACCGGCGGCTCTAGCCTCTGCTAACCATGTTCATGCCTTCTTCTT
TTTCCTACAGCTCCTGGGCAACGTGCTGGTTATTGTGCTGTCTCATCATTTTGGCAAATCTAGAAGCAAA
ATGGGAAATGAGGCAAGTTATCCTTTGGAAATGTGCTCACACTTTGATGCGGATGAAATTAAAAGGCTAG
GAAAGAGATTTAAGAAGCTTGATTTGGACAATTCTGGTTCTTTGAGTGTGGAAGAGTTCATGTCTCTGCC
TGAGTTACAACAGAATCCTTTAGTACAGCGAGTAATAGATATATTCGACACAGATGGGAATGGAGAAGTA
GACTTTAAAGAATTCATTGAGGGCGTCTCTCAGTTCAGTGTCAAAGGAGATAAGGAGCAGAAATTGAGGT
TTGCTTTCCGTATCTATGACATGGATAAAGATGGCTATATTTCCAATGGGGAACTCTTCCAGGTATTGAA
GATGATGGTGGGGAACAATCTGAAAGATACACAGTTACAGCAAATTGTAGACAAAACCATAATAAATGCA
GATAAGGATGGAGATGGAAGAATATCCTTTGAAGAATTCTGTGCTGTTGTAGGTGGCCTAGATATCCACA
AAAAGATGGTGGTAGATGTGTGACTGCAGGAATTCGATATCAAGCTTGTCGACGCGGCCGCCTCGAGACT
CCTCAGGTGCAGGCTGCCTATCAGAAGGTGGTGGCTGGTGTGGCCAATGCCCTGGCTCACAAATACCACT
GAGATCTTTTTCCCTCTGCCAAAAATTATGGGGACATCATGAAGCCCCTTGAGCATCTGACTTCTGGCTA
ATAAAGGAAATTTATTTTCATTGCAATAGTGTGTTGGAATTTTTTGTGTCTCTCACTCGGAAGGACATAT
GGGAGGGCAAATCATTTAAAACATCAGAATGAGTATTTGGTTTAGAGTTTGGCAACATATGCCCATATGC
TGGCTGCCATGAACAAAGGTTGGCTATAAAGAGGTCATCAGTATATGAAACAGCCCCCTGCTGTCCATTC
CTTATTCCATAGAAAAGCCTTGACTTGAGGTTAGATTTTTTTTATATTTTGTTTTGTGTTATTTTTTTCT
TTAACATCCCTAAAATTTTCCTTACATGTTTTACTAGCCAGATTTTTCCTCCTCTCCTGACTACTCCCAG
TCATAGCTGTCCCTCTTCTCTTATGAAGATCCCTCGACTTAATTAAGGTACCCAATTCGCCCTATAGTGA
GTCGTATTACGCGCGCTCACTGGCCGTCGTTTTACAACGTCGTGACTGGGAAAACCCTGGCGTTACCCAA
CTTAATCGCCTTGCAGCACATCCCCCTTTCGCCAGCTGGCGTAATAGCGAAGAGGCCCGCACCGATCGCC
CTTCCCAACAGTTGCGCAGCCTGAATGGCGAATGGG
[124 nt withheld, positions 3047-3170]
C
[91 nt withheld, positions 3172-3262]
A
[49 nt withheld, positions 3264-3312]
CCTTTGACGTTGGAGTCCACGTTCTTT
[37 nt withheld, positions 3340-3376]
ACCCTATCTCGGTCTATTCTTTTGATTTATAAGGGATTTTGCCGATTTCGGCCTATTGGTTAAAAAATGA
GCTGATTTAACAAAAATTTAACGCGAATTTTAACAAAATATTAACGCTTACAATTTAGGTGGCACTTTTC
GGGGAAATGTGCGCGGAACCCCTATTTGTTTATTTTTCTAAATACATTCAAATATGTATCCGCTCATGAG
ACAATAACCCTGATAAATGCTTCAATAATATTGAAAAAGGAAGAGTATGAGTATTCAACATTTCCGTGTC
GCCCTTATTCCCTTTTTTGCGGCATTTTGCCTTCCTGTTTTTGCTCACCCAGAAACGCTGGTGAAAGTAA
AAGATGCTGAAGATCAGTTGGGTGCACGAGTGGGTTACATCGAACTGGATCTCAACAGCGGTAAGATCCT
TGAGAGTTTTCGCCCCGAAGAACGTTTTCCAATGATGAGCACTTTTAAAGTTCTGCTATGTGGCGCGGTA
TTATCCCGTATTGACGCCGGGCAAGAGCAACTCGGTCGCCGCATACACTATTCTCAGAATGACTTGGTTG
AGTACTCACCAGTCACAGAAAAGCATCTTACGGATGGCATGACAGTAAGAGAATTATGCAGTGCTGCCAT
AACCATGAGTGATAACACTGCGGCCAACTTACTTCTGACAACGATCGGAGGACCGAAGGAGCTAACCGCT
TTTTTGCACAACATGGGGGATCATGTAACTCGCCTTGATCGTTGGGAACCGGAGCTGAATGAAGCCATAC
CAAACGACGAGCGTGACACCACGATGCCTGTAGCAATGGCAACAACGTTGCGCAAACTATTAACTGGCGA
ACTACTTACTCTAGCTTCCCGGCAACAATTAATAGACTGGATGGAGGCGGATAAAGTTGCAGGACCACTT
CTGCGCTCGGCCCTTCCGGCTGGCTGGTTTATTGCTGATAAATCTGGAGCCGGTGAGCGTGGGTCTCGCG
GTATCATTGCAGCACTGGGGCCAGATGGTAAGCCCTCCCGTATCGTAGTTATCTACACGACGGGGAGTCA
GGCAACTATGGATGAACGAAATAGACAGATCGCTGAGATAGGTGCCTCACTGATTAAGCATTGGTAACTG
TCAGACCAAGTTTACTCATATATACTTTAGATTGATTTAAAACTTCATTTTTAATTTAAAAGGATCTAGG
TGAAGATCCTTTTTGATAATCTCATGACCAAAATCCCTTAACGTGAGTTTTCGTTCCACTGAGCGTCAGA
CCCCGTAGAAAAGATCAAAGGATCTTCTTGAGATCCTTTTTTTCTGCGCGTAATCTGCTGCTTGCAAACA
AAAAAACCACCGCTACCAGCGGTGGTTTGTTTGCCGGATCAAGAGCTACCAACTCTTTTTCCGAAGGTAA
CTGGCTTCAGCAGAGCGCAGATACCAAATACTGTTCTTCTAGTGTAGCCGTAGTTAGGCCACCACTTCAA
GAACTCTGTAGCACCGCCTACATACCTCGCTCTGCTAATCCTGTTACCAGTGGCTGCTGCCAGTGGCGAT
AAGTCGTGTCTTACCGGGTTGGACTCAAGACGATAGTTACCGGATAAGGCGCAGCGGTCGGGCTGAACGG
GGGGTTCGTGCACACAGCCCAGCTTGGAGCGAACGACCTACACCGAACTGAGATACCTACAGCGTGAGCT
ATGAGAAAGCGCCACGCTTCCCGAAGGGAGAAAGGCGGACAGGTATCCGGTAAGCGGCAGGGTCGGAACA
GGAGAGCGCACGAGGGAGCTTCCAGGGGGAAACGCCTGGTATCTTTATAGTCCTGTCGGGTTTCGCCACC
TCTGACTTGAGCGTCGATTTTTGTGATGCTCGTCAGGGGGGCGGAGCCTATGGAAAAACGCCAGCAACGC
GGCCTTTTTACGGTTCCTGGCCTTTTGCTGGCCTTTTGCTCACATGTTCTTTCCTGCGTTATCCCCTGAT
TCTGTGGATAACCGTATTACCGCCTTTGAGTGAGCTGATACCGCTCGCCGCAGCCGAACGACCGAGCGCA
GCGAGTCAGTGAGCGAGGAAGCGGAAGAGCGCCCAATACGCAAACCGCCTCTCCCCGCGCGTTGGCCGAT
TCATTAATGCAGCTGGCACGACAGGTTTCCCGACTGGAAAGCGGGCAGTGAGCGCAACGCAATTAATGTG
AGTTAGCTCACTCATTAGGCACCCCAGGCTTTACACTTTATGCTTCCGGCTCGTATGTTGTGTGGAATTG
TGAGCGGATAACAATTTCACACAGGAAACAGCTATGACCATGATTACGCCAAGCGCGCAATTAACCCTCA
CTAAAGGGAACAAAAGCTG
Features (pLannotate 1.2.2; 17 found; start..end, strand, type, name):
     17..396     +  enhancer       CMV enhancer: human cytomegalovirus immediate early enhancer
    676..1690    +  intron         chimeric intron: chimera between introns from chicken β-actin and rabbit β-globin
   1751..2260    +  CDS            PPP3R1: CANB1_BOVIN - Also known as CNA2, CNB. Experimental evidence at protein level: Swiss-Prot protein existence level 1. Regulatory subunit of calcineurin, a calcium-dependent, calmodulin stimulated protein phosphatase. Confers calcium sensitivity. From Bos taurus (Bovine).
   2264..2292    +  misc_feature   MCS (fragment): pBluescript multiple cloning site
   2308..2379    +  CDS            HBB (fragment): HBB_PONPY - Experimental evidence at transcript level: Swiss-Prot protein existence level 2. Involved in oxygen transport from the lung to the various peripheral tissues. From Pongo pygmaeus (Bornean orangutan).
   2450..2505    +  polyA_signal   β-globin poly(A) signal: rabbit β-globin polyadenylation signal (Gil and Proudfoot, 1987)
   2861..2879    -  promoter       T7 promoter: promoter for bacteriophage T7 RNA polymerase
   2887..3042    +  CDS            lacZα (fragment): LacZα fragment of β-galactosidase; lacZ fragment
   3047..3475    +  rep_origin     f1 ori (sequence partly withheld): f1 bacteriophage origin of replication; arrow indicates direction of (+) strand synthesis
   3528..3632    +  promoter       AmpR promoter: bla
   3633..4493    +  CDS            AmpR: β-lactamase; bla; confers resistance to ampicillin, carbenicillin, and related antibiotics
   4664..5252    +  rep_origin     ori: high-copy-number ColE1/pMB1/pBR322/pUC origin of replication
   5435..5527    +  CDS            lacI (fragment): lac repressor; lacI; The lac repressor binds to the lac operator to inhibit transcription in E. coli. This inhibition can be relieved by adding lactose or isopropyl-β-D-thiogalactopyranoside (IPTG).
   5540..5561    +  protein_bind   CAP binding site: CAP binding activates transcription in the presence of cAMP. E. coli catabolite activator protein
   5576..5606    +  promoter       lac promoter: promoter for the E. coli lac operon
   5614..5630    +  protein_bind   lac operator: The lac repressor binds to the lac operator to inhibit transcription in E. coli. This inhibition can be relieved by adding lactose or isopropyl-β-D-thiogalactopyranoside (IPTG). lac repressor encoded by lacI
   5675..5693    +  promoter       T3 promoter: promoter for bacteriophage T3 RNA polymerase
