[The description below was written by a language model from this plasmid's Addgene catalogue record and pLannotate feature annotations shown in this document.]
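Description:
pCAG-hPPP3R1 is a mammalian expression plasmid built on pCAG1.1, a derivative of pCAGGS, and carries the human PPP3R1 coding sequence, which encodes the regulatory B subunit (alpha isoform) of the calcium/calmodulin-dependent phosphatase calcineurin, the subunit that confers calcium sensitivity on the enzyme. The roughly 0.5 kb insert was placed between XbaI and XhoI sites, both retained. Expression is driven by the CAG promoter. The annotation picks up its CMV immediate-early enhancer and the chimeric chicken β-actin/rabbit β-globin intron, with the unannotated gap between them presumably corresponding to the chicken β-actin promoter core. Downstream of the open reading frame lie a short multiple cloning site remnant, a fragment of β-globin sequence and the rabbit β-globin polyadenylation signal, which terminates and stabilises the transcript. The automated annotation matched the coding sequence to the bovine calcineurin B entry, reflecting the high conservation of this protein. The catalogue record specifies the human gene. No epitope tag or reporter is recorded.

The bacterial portion resembles a pBluescript-type backbone: a high-copy ColE1/pUC origin, an ampicillin resistance gene with its own promoter, an f1 origin, and leftover lac promoter/operator, lacZα and lacI fragments, and T3 and T7 promoters flanking the expression cassette. There is no mammalian selection marker, so the plasmid suits transient transfection. The sequenced record is slightly longer than the catalogued total size. The associated study concerns how SPATA33 localises calcineurin to mitochondria and regulates sperm motility in mice, so the construct was presumably used to express this subunit in cultured cells, although the record does not state the specific experiments.
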