Addgene plasmid #179136: pCAG-hPPP3R1
Purpose: Expression vector of human protein phosphatase 3, regulatory subunit B, alpha isoform (PPP3R1), CAG promoter, rabbit globin poly(A) signal.
Depositing lab: Masahito Ikawa. Depositing organization: The University of Osaka. Publication: SPATA33 localizes calcineurin to the mitochondria and regulates sperm motility in mice. Miyata H, Oura S, Morohoshi A, Shimada K, Mashiko D, Oyama Y, Kaneda Y, Matsumura T, Abbasi F, Ikawa M. Proc Natl Acad Sci U S A. 2021 Aug 31;118(35). pii: 2106673118. doi: 10.1073/pnas.2106673118. PubMed 34446558.
Backbone
  Vector backbone: pCAG1.1
  Backbone size w/o insert (bp): 5142
  Total vector size (bp): 5661
  Modifications to backbone: pCAGGS was used as an original vector.
  Vector type: Mammalian Expression
Growth in bacteria
  Bacterial resistance: Ampicillin, 100 μg/mL
  Growth temperature: 37°C
  Growth strain: DH5alpha
  Copy number: High Copy
Gene/Insert
  Gene/Insert name: protein phosphatase 3, regulatory subunit B, alpha isoform (alt name: PPP3R1)
  Species: H. sapiens (human)
  Insert size (bp): 519
  Entrez Gene: PPP3R1 (a.k.a. CALNB1, CNB, CNB1)
  Cloning method: Restriction Enzyme; 5′ cloning site XbaI (not destroyed); 3′ cloning site XhoI (not destroyed)
  Sequencing primers: 5′ GCCTTCTTCTTTTTCCTACAGC; 3′ GCCACACCAGCCACCACCTTCTG
Terms and licenses: Academic/Nonprofit Terms; Industry Terms: Not Available to Industry
How to cite: pCAG-hPPP3R1 was a gift from Masahito Ikawa (Addgene plasmid # 179136 ; http://n2t.net/addgene:179136 ; RRID:Addgene_179136)
